>Addgene plasmid #30386 | pHR-SIN-PTEN-L23F | addgene partial sequence | sequence record 36213 | pHR-SIN-F 5'-CCAAGGACCTGAAATGACCC-3'
CATCAGCCTGCTTCTCGCTTCTGTTCGCGCGCTTCTGCTTCCCGAGCTCTATAAAAGAGCTCACAACCCC
TCACTCGGCGCGCCAGTCCTCCGACAGACTGAGTCGCCCGGGGGGGATCCACTAGTAACGGCCGCCAGTG
TGCTGGAATTCGCCCTTCTCCCAGACATGACAGCCATCATCAAAGAGATCGTTAGCAGAAACAAAAGGAG
ATATCAAGAGGATGGATTCGACTTCGACTTGACCTATATTTATCCAAACATTATTGCTATGGGATTTCCT
GCAGAAAGACTTGAAGGCGTATACAGGAACAATATTGATGATGTAGTAAGGTTTTTGGATTCAAAGCATA
AAAACCATTACAAGATATACAATCTTTGTGCTGAAAGACATTATGACACCGCCAAATTTAATTGCAGAGT
TGCACAATATCCTTTTGAAGACCATAACCCACCACAGCTAGAACTTATCAAACCCTTTTGTGAAGATCTT
GACCAATGGCTAAGTGAAGATGACAATCATGTTGCAGCAATTCACTGTAAAGCTGGAAAGGGACGAACTG
GTGTAATGATATGTGCATATTTATTACATCGGGGCAAATTTTTAAAGGCACAAGAGGCCCTAGATTTCTA
TGGGGAAGTAAGGACCAGAGACAAAAAGGGAGTAACTATTCCCAGTCAGAGGCGCTATGTGTATTATTAT
AGCTACCTGTTAAAGAATCATCTGGATTATAGACCAGTGGCACTGTTGTTTCACAAGATGATGTTTGAAA
CTATTCCAATGTTCAGTGGCGGAACTTGCAATCCTCAGTTTGTGGTCTGCCAGCTAAAGGTGAAGATATA
TTCCTCCAATTCAGGACCCACACGACGGGAAGACAAGTTCATGTACTTTGAGTTCCCTCAGCCGTTACCT
GTGTGTGGTGATA
