[The description below was written by a language model from this plasmid's Addgene catalogue record.]
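Description:
pHR-SIN-PTEN-L23F is a mammalian expression plasmid built on the pHR-SIN backbone (about 9 kb without insert) that carries a mutant form of the human tumour suppressor gene PTEN. The record classifies it only as a mammalian expression vector. The pHR-SIN name is generally associated with self-inactivating HIV-1-derived lentiviral transfer vectors, in which a deletion in the 3′ LTR silences LTR-driven transcription after integration, but no feature table is provided, so the LTRs, packaging signal and other viral elements cannot be confirmed from the entry itself. The promoter driving the insert is likewise not stated, and no mammalian selection marker, reporter or epitope tag is recorded. In bacteria the plasmid is maintained at high copy number under ampicillin selection.

The insert is a roughly 1.2 kb human PTEN coding sequence, consistent with the full-length open reading frame, cloned directionally between BamHI and NotI sites that both remain intact, so the insert can be excised or exchanged. It bears the single amino-acid substitution L23F, which lies near the N-terminus of the protein. The record does not describe the functional consequence of this change. The associated publication concerns a PTEN-dependent cell size checkpoint triggered by DNA damage in human cells, which suggests the construct was used to express this PTEN variant in human cells, probably alongside wild-type PTEN and other mutants, to test which PTEN properties are needed for that checkpoint. The deposit is available to academic and nonprofit users only.
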