Addgene plasmid #30386: pHR-SIN-PTEN-L23F
Depositing lab: Todd Waldman. Depositing organization: Georgetown University. Publication: Mechanistic Analysis of a DNA Damage-Induced, PTEN-Dependent Size Checkpoint in Human Cells. Kim JS, Xu X, Li H, Solomon D, Lane WS, Jin T, Waldman T. Mol Cell Biol. 2011 Jul . 31(13):2756-71. 10.1128/MCB.01323-10 PubMed 21536651.
Backbone
  Vector backbone: pHR-SIN
  Backbone size w/o insert (bp): 9000
  Vector type: Mammalian Expression
Growth in bacteria
  Bacterial resistance: Ampicillin, 100 μg/mL
  Growth temperature: 37°C
  Growth strain: DH5alpha
  Copy number: High Copy
Gene/Insert
  Gene/Insert name: PTEN-L23F
  Species: H. sapiens (human)
  Insert size (bp): 1209
  Mutation: L23F
  GenBank ID: U93051
  Entrez Gene: PTEN (a.k.a. 10q23del, BZS, CWS1, DEC, GLM2, MHAM, MMAC1, PTEN1, PTENbeta, TEP1)
  Cloning method: Restriction Enzyme; 5′ cloning site BamH I (not destroyed); 3′ cloning site Not I (not destroyed)
  Sequencing primers: 5′ CCAAGGACCTGAAATGACCC
Terms and licenses: Academic/Nonprofit Terms; Industry Terms: Not Available to Industry
How to cite: pHR-SIN-PTEN-L23F was a gift from Todd Waldman (Addgene plasmid # 30386 ; http://n2t.net/addgene:30386 ; RRID:Addgene_30386)
